Addgene plasmid #200834: pGMC00029 (aka pRC0610)
Purpose: (Empty Backbone) Lentiviral guide RNA expression plasmid for CRISPR activation with puromycin/BFP
Depositing lab: Raj Chari. Depositing organization: Frederick National Laboratory. Publication: Uncovering receptor-ligand interactions using a high-avidity CRISPR activation screening platform. Yang L, Sheets TP, Feng Y, Yu G, Bajgain P, Hsu KS, So D, Seaman S, Lee J, Lin L, Evans CN, Guest MR, Chari R, St Croix B. Sci Adv. 2024 Feb 16;10(7):eadj2445. doi: 10.1126/sciadv.adj2445. Epub 2024 Feb 14. PubMed 38354234.
Backbone
  Vector backbone: pSB700
  Modifications to backbone: tagBFP was added to the puromycin cassette; guide RNA scaffold was replaced with activator scaffold from pXPR_502
  Vector type: Mammalian Expression, Lentiviral
  Selectable markers: Puromycin
Growth in bacteria
  Bacterial resistance: Ampicillin, 100 μg/mL
  Growth temperature: 37°C
  Growth strain: NEB Stable
  Copy number: High Copy
Terms and licenses: Academic/Nonprofit Terms; Industry Terms: Not Available to Industry
How to cite: pGMC00029 (aka pRC0610) was a gift from Raj Chari (Addgene plasmid # 200834 ; http://n2t.net/addgene:200834 ; RRID:Addgene_200834)
