[The description below was written by a language model from this plasmid's Addgene catalogue record and pLannotate feature annotations shown in this document.]
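Description:
pGMC00029 (also called pRC0610) is an empty lentiviral guide RNA expression backbone for CRISPR activation, built on pSB700 and about 9.8 kb in size. It is maintained in E. coli through a high-copy ColE1/pUC-type origin and an ampicillin resistance gene (β-lactamase with its own promoter). A recombination-tolerant bacterial strain is recorded for propagation, as is usual for plasmids carrying repeated LTRs. The viral portion carries HIV-1 derived elements needed for packaging and transduction. These are LTR sequences flanking the cassette, the Ψ packaging signal with an adjoining gag fragment, the Rev response element for Rev-dependent nuclear export of the genomic RNA, and the cPPT/CTS, which aids nuclear import of the reverse-transcribed genome. The annotated nef fragments adjoin the two LTRs and most likely reflect the overlap of nef with the LTR U3 region rather than any functional coding unit.

Between the LTRs are two expression units. A human U6 RNA polymerase III promoter drives the guide RNA. According to the record, the original scaffold was replaced with the activator scaffold from pXPR_502; the annotation software recognises only part of it as S. pyogenes tracrRNA. No spacer is present, so users clone in their own targeting sequence or library. Downstream, a CAG-type promoter (CMV enhancer, chicken β-actin promoter and chimeric intron) drives puromycin N-acetyltransferase followed by TagBFP. The short linking sequence between the two coding regions is not annotated. A WPRE follows to boost transcript expression. Transduced mammalian cells can therefore be selected with puromycin and tracked or sorted by blue fluorescence. No Cas9 or activator protein is encoded, so these must be supplied separately. The associated publication used a CRISPR activation screening platform to identify receptor–ligand interactions.
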