Features (pLannotate 1.2.2; 25 found; start..end, strand, type, name):
    377..634     +  LTR            5' LTR (truncated): truncated 5' long terminal repeat (LTR) from HIV-1
    681..806     +  misc_feature   HIV-1 Ψ: packaging signal of human immunodeficiency virus type 1
    790..1128    +  CDS            HIV-1 gag (fragment): gag protein from human immunodeficiency virus 1; gag
   1303..1536    +  misc_feature   RRE: The Rev response element (RRE) of HIV-1 allows for Rev-dependent mRNA export from the nucleus to the cytoplasm.
   1913..2013    +  CDS            Rev (fragment): human immunodeficiency virus 1 (HIV-1) Rev protein; rev; enhances nuclear export of unspliced and incompletely spliced viral mRNAs
   2028..2143    +  misc_feature   cPPT/CTS: central polypurine tract and central termination sequence of HIV-1 (lacking the first T)
   2246..2486    +  promoter       U6 promoter: RNA polymerase III promoter for human U6 snRNA
   2655..2719    +  misc_RNA       tracrRNA (fragment): trans-activating CRISPR RNA for the Streptococcus pyogenes CRISPR/Cas9 system
   2793..3096    +  enhancer       CMV enhancer: human cytomegalovirus immediate early enhancer
   3098..3371    +  promoter       chicken β-actin promoter: No description available
   3372..4388    +  intron         chimeric intron: chimera between introns from chicken β-actin and rabbit β-globin
   4422..5018    +  CDS            PuroR (fragment): puromycin N-acetyltransferase; pac from Streptomyces; confers resistance to puromycin
   5091..5789    +  CDS            TagBFP: TagBFP is a basic (constitutively fluorescent) blue fluorescent protein published in 2008, derived from Entacmaea quadricolor. It is reported to be a very rapidly-maturing monomer with very low acid sensitivity.
   5805..6393    +  misc_feature   WPRE: woodchuck hepatitis virus posttranscriptional regulatory element
   6410..6928    +  CDS            nef (fragment): NEF_HV1BR - Experimental evidence at protein level: Swiss-Prot protein existence level 1. Extracellular Nef protein targets CD4(+) T-lymphocytes for apoptosis by interacting with CXCR4 surface receptors (PubMed:14990729). From Human immunodeficiency virus type 1 group M subtype B (isolate BRU/LAI) (HIV-1).
   6976..7233    +  LTR            5' LTR (truncated): truncated 5' long terminal repeat (LTR) from HIV-1
   7386..7402    -  protein_bind   lac operator: The lac repressor binds to the lac operator to inhibit transcription in E. coli. This inhibition can be relieved by adding lactose or isopropyl-β-D-thiogalactopyranoside (IPTG). lac repressor encoded by lacI
   7410..7440    -  promoter       lac promoter: promoter for the E. coli lac operon
   7455..7476    -  protein_bind   CAP binding site: CAP binding activates transcription in the presence of cAMP. E. coli catabolite activator protein
   7489..7581    -  CDS            lacI (fragment): lac repressor; lacI; The lac repressor binds to the lac operator to inhibit transcription in E. coli. This inhibition can be relieved by adding lactose or isopropyl-β-D-thiogalactopyranoside (IPTG).
   7764..8352    -  rep_origin     ori: high-copy-number ColE1/pMB1/pBR322/pUC origin of replication
   8523..9383    -  CDS            AmpR: β-lactamase; bla; confers resistance to ampicillin, carbenicillin, and related antibiotics
   9384..9488    -  promoter       AmpR promoter: bla
   9536..9670    +  polyA_signal   SV40 poly(A) signal: SV40 polyadenylation signal
   9837..329     +  CDS            nef (fragment) (across the origin): NEF_HV1BR - Experimental evidence at protein level: Swiss-Prot protein existence level 1. Extracellular Nef protein targets CD4(+) T-lymphocytes for apoptosis by interacting with CXCR4 surface receptors (PubMed:14990729). From Human immunodeficiency virus type 1 group M subtype B (isolate BRU/LAI) (HIV-1).
>Addgene plasmid #200834 | pGMC00029 (aka pRC0610) | addgene full sequence | sequence record 419749 | Addgene NGS Result
TGGAAGGGCTAATTCACTCCCAAAGAAGACAAGATATCCTTGATCTGTGGATCTACCACACACAAGGCTA
CTTCCCTGATTAGCAGAACTACACACCAGGGCCAGGGGTCAGATATCCACTGACCTTTGGATGGTGCTAC
AAGCTAGTACCAGTTGAGCCAGATAAGGTAGAAGAGGCCAATAAAGGAGAGAACACCAGCTTGTTACACC
CTGTGAGCCTGCATGGGATGGATGACCCGGAGAGAGAAGTGTTAGAGTGGAGGTTTGACAGCCGCCTAGC
ATTTCATCACGTGGCCCGAGAGCTGCATCCGGAGTACTTCAAGAACTGCTGATATCGAGCTTGCTACAAG
GGACTTTCCGCTGGGGACTTTCCAGGGAGGCGTGGCCTGGGCGGGACTGGGGAGTGGCGAGCCCTCAGAT
CCTGCATATAAGCAGCTGCTTTTTGCCTGTACTGGGTCTCTCTGGTTAGACCAGATCTGAGCCTGGGAGC
TCTCTGGCTAACTAGGGAACCCACTGCTTAAGCCTCAATAAAGCTTGCCTTGAGTGCTTCAAGTAGTGTG
TGCCCGTCTGTTGTGTGACTCTGGTAACTAGAGATCCCTCAGACCCTTTTAGTCAGTGTGGAAAATCTCT
AGCAGTGGCGCCCGAACAGGGACTTGAAAGCGAAAGGGAAACCAGAGGAGCTCTCTCGACGCAGGACTCG
GCTTGCTGAAGCGCGCACGGCAAGAGGCGAGGGGCGGCGACTGGTGAGTACGCCAAAAATTTTGACTAGC
GGAGGCTAGAAGGAGAGAGATGGGTGCGAGAGCGTCAGTATTAAGCGGGGGAGAATTAGATCGCGATGGG
AAAAAATTCGGTTAAGGCCAGGGGGAAAGAAAAAATATAAATTAAAACATATAGTATGGGCAAGCAGGGA
GCTAGAACGATTCGCAGTTAATCCTGGCCTGTTAGAAACATCAGAAGGCTGTAGACAAATACTGGGACAG
CTACAACCATCCCTTCAGACAGGATCAGAAGAACTTAGATCATTATATAATACAGTAGCAACCCTCTATT
GTGTGCATCAAAGGATAGAGATAAAAGACACCAAGGAAGCTTTAGACAAGATAGAGGAAGAGCAAAACAA
AAGTAAGACCACCGCACAGCAAGCGGCCGGCCGCTGATCTTCAGACCTGGAGGAGGAGATATGAGGGACA
ATTGGAGAAGTGAATTATATAAATATAAAGTAGTAAAAATTGAACCATTAGGAGTAGCACCCACCAAGGC
AAAGAGAAGAGTGGTGCAGAGAGAAAAAAGAGCAGTGGGAATAGGAGCTTTGTTCCTTGGGTTCTTGGGA
GCAGCAGGAAGCACTATGGGCGCAGCGTCAATGACGCTGACGGTACAGGCCAGACAATTATTGTCTGGTA
TAGTGCAGCAGCAGAACAATTTGCTGAGGGCTATTGAGGCGCAACAGCATCTGTTGCAACTCACAGTCTG
GGGCATCAAGCAGCTCCAGGCAAGAATCCTGGCTGTGGAAAGATACCTAAAGGATCAACAGCTCCTGGGG
ATTTGGGGTTGCTCTGGAAAACTCATTTGCACCACTGCTGTGCCTTGGAATGCTAGTTGGAGTAATAAAT
CTCTGGAACAGATTTGGAATCACACGACCTGGATGGAGTGGGACAGAGAAATTAACAATTACACAAGCTT
AATACACTCCTTAATTGAAGAATCGCAAAACCAGCAAGAAAAGAATGAACAAGAATTATTGGAATTAGAT
AAATGGGCAAGTTTGTGGAATTGGTTTAACATAACAAATTGGCTGTGGTATATAAAATTATTCATAATGA
TAGTAGGAGGCTTGGTAGGTTTAAGAATAGTTTTTGCTGTACTTTCTATAGTGAATAGAGTTAGGCAGGG
ATATTCACCATTATCGTTTCAGACCCACCTCCCAACCCCGAGGGGACCCGACAGGCCCGAAGGAATAGAA
GAAGAAGGTGGAGAGAGAGACAGAGACAGATCCATTCGATTAGTGAACGGATCTCGACGGTATCGCCTTT
AAAAGAAAAGGGGGGATTGGGGGGTACAGTGCAGGGGAAAGAATAGTAGACATAATAGCAACAGACATAC
AAACTAAAGAATTACAAAAACAAATTACAAAAATTCAAAATTTTCGGGTTTATTACAGGGACAGCAGAGA
TCCAGTTTATCATTAGTGAACGGATCTCGACGGTATCGATCACGAGACTAGCCTCGAGCGGCCGCCCCCT
TCACCGAGGGCCTATTTCCCATGATTCCTTCATATTTGCATATACGATACAAGGCTGTTAGAGAGATAAT
TAGAATTAATTTGACTGTAAACACAAAGATATTAGTACAAAATACGTGACGTAGAAAGTAATAATTTCTT
GGGTAGTTTGCAGTTTTAAAATTATGTTTTAAAATGGACTATCATATGCTTACCGTAACTTGAAAGTATT
TCGATTTCTTGGCTTTATATATCTTGTGGAAAGGACGAAACACCGGAGACGACCGGTTTTTTGCGTCTCT
GTTTAAGAGCTATGCTGCGAATACGAGGGAGCAGACGATATGGCGTCGCTCCTCTCCACGAGAGCATATG
GGCTCCGTGGTCTCGTACACCATCAGGGTACGTATCAGACACCATCAGGGTCTGCTCGTATTCGCAGCAT
AGCAAGTTTAAATAAGGCTAGTCCGTTATCAACTTGAAAAAGTGGCACCGAGTCGGTGCTTTTTTTGAAT
TCTCGACCTCGAGACAAATGGCAGTATTCGTCATTAGTTCATAGCCCATATATGGAGTTCCGCGTTACAT
AACTTACGGTAAATGGCCCGCCTGGCTGACCGCCCAACGACCCCCGCCCATTGACGTCAATAATGACGTA
TGTTCCCATAGTAACGCCAATAGGGACTTTCCATTGACGTCAATGGGTGGAGTATTTACGGTAAACTGCC
CACTTGGCAGTACATCAAGTGTATCATATGCCAAGTACGCCCCCTATTGACGTCAATGACGGTAAATGGC
CCGCCTGGCATTATGCCCAGTACATGACCTTATGGGACTTTCCTACTTGGCAGTACATCTACGTATTAGT
CATCGCTATTACCATGGTCGAGGTGAGCCCCACGTTCTGCTTCACTCTCCCCATCTCCCCCCCCTCCCCA
CCCCCAATTTTGTATTTATTTATTTTTTAATTATTTTGTGCAGCGATGGGGGCGGGGGGGGGGGGCGCGC
GCCAGGCGGGGCGGGGCGGGGCGAGGGGCGGGGCGGGGCGAGGCGGAGAGGTGCGGCGGCAGCCAATCAG
AGCGGCGCGCTCCGAAAGTTTCCTTTTATGGCGAGGCGGCGGCGGCGGCGGCCCTATAAAAAGCGAAGCG
CGCGGCGGGCGGGAGTCGCTGCGCGCTGCCTTCGCCCCGTGCCCCGCTCCGCCGCCGCCTCGCGCCGCCC
GCCCCGGCTCTGACTGACCGCGTTACTCCCACAGGTGAGCGGGCGGGACGGCCCTTCTCCTCCGGGCTGT
AATTAGCGCTTGGTTTAATGACGGCTTGTTTCTTTTCTGTGGCTGCGTGAAAGCCTTGAGGGGCTCCGGG
AGGGCCCTTTGTGCGGGGGGAGCGGCTCGGGGGGTGCGTGCGTGTGTGTGTGCGTGGGGAGCGCCGCGTG
CGGCTCCGCGCTGCCCGGCGGCTGTGAGCGCTGCGGGCGCGGCGCGGGGCTTTGTGCGCTCCGCAGTGTG
CGCGAGGGGAGCGCGGCCGGGGGCGGTGCCCCGCGGTGCGGGGGGGGCTGCGAGGGGAACAAAGGCTGCG
TGCGGGGTGTGTGCGTGGGGGGGTGAGCAGGGGGTGTGGGCGCGTCGGTCGGGCTGCAACCCCCCCTGCA
CCCCCCTCCCCGAGTTGCTGAGCACGGCCCGGCTTCGGGTGCGGGGCTCCGTACGGGGCGTGGCGCGGGG
CTCGCCGTGCCGGGCGGGGGGTGGCGGCAGGTGGGGGTGCCGGGCGGGGCGGGGCCGCCTCGGGCCGGGG
AGGGCTCGGGGGAGGGGCGCGGCGGCCCCCGGAGCGCCGGCGGCTGTCGAGGCGCGGCGAGCCGCAGCCA
TTGCCTTTTATGGTAATCGTGCGAGAGGGCGCAGGGACTTCCTTTGTCCCAAATCTGTGCGGAGCCGAAA
TCTGGGAGGCGCCGCCGCACCCCCTCTAGCGGGCGCGGGGCGAAGCGGTGCGGCGCCGGCAGGAAGGAAA
TGGGCGGGGAGGGCCTTCGTGCGTCGCCGCGCCGCCGTCCCCTTCTCCCTCTCCAGCCTCGGGGCTGTCC
GCGGGGGGACGGCTGCCTTCGGGGGGGACGGGGCAGGGCGGGGTTCGGCTTCTGGCGTGTGACCGGCGGC
TCTAGAGCCTCTGCTAACCATGTTCATGCCTTCTTCTTTTTCCTACAGCTCCTGGGCAACGTGCTGGTTA
TTGTGGCCACCATGACCGAGTACAAGCCCACGGTGCGCCTCGCCACCCGCGACGACGTCCCCAGGGCCGT
ACGCACCCTCGCCGCCGCGTTCGCCGACTACCCCGCCACGCGCCACACCGTCGATCCGGACCGCCACATC
GAGCGGGTCACCGAGCTGCAAGAACTCTTCCTCACGCGCGTCGGGCTCGACATCGGCAAGGTGTGGGTCG
CGGACGACGGCGCCGCCGTGGCGGTCTGGACCACGCCGGAGAGCGTCGAAGCGGGGGCGGTGTTCGCCGA
GATCGGCCCGCGCATGGCCGAGTTGAGCGGTTCCCGGCTGGCCGCGCAGCAACAGATGGAAGGCCTCCTG
GCGCCGCACCGGCCCAAGGAGCCCGCGTGGTTCCTGGCCACCGTCGGAGTCTCGCCCGACCACCAGGGCA
AGGGTCTGGGCAGCGCCGTCGTGCTCCCCGGAGTGGAGGCGGCCGAGCGCGCCGGGGTGCCCGCCTTCCT
GGAGACCTCCGCGCCCCGCAACCTCCCCTTCTACGAGCGGCTCGGCTTCACCGTCACCGCCGACGTCGAG
GTGCCCGAAGGACCGCGCACCTGGTGCATGACCCGCAAGCCCGGTGCCGCTAGCGGCAGCGGCGCCACCA
ACTTCAGCCTGCTGAAGCAGGCCGGCGACGTGGAGGAGAATCCTGGACCGATGAGCGAGCTGATTAAGGA
GAACATGCACATGAAGCTGTACATGGAGGGCACCGTGGACAACCATCACTTCAAGTGCACATCCGAGGGC
GAAGGCAAGCCCTACGAGGGCACCCAGACCATGAGAATCAAGGTGGTCGAGGGCGGCCCTCTCCCCTTCG
CCTTCGACATCCTGGCTACTAGCTTCCTCTACGGCAGCAAGACCTTCATCAACCACACCCAGGGCATCCC
CGACTTCTTCAAGCAGTCCTTCCCTGAGGGCTTCACATGGGAGAGAGTCACCACATACGAGGACGGGGGC
GTGCTGACCGCTACCCAGGACACCAGCCTCCAGGACGGCTGCCTCATCTACAACGTCAAGATCAGAGGGG
TGAACTTCACATCCAACGGCCCTGTGATGCAGAAGAAAACACTCGGCTGGGAGGCCTTCACCGAAACACT
GTACCCCGCTGACGGCGGCCTGGAAGGCAGAAACGACATGGCCCTGAAGCTCGTGGGCGGGAGCCATCTG
ATCGCAAACATCAAGACCACATATAGATCCAAGAAACCCGCTAAGAACCTCAAGATGCCTGGCGTCTACT
ATGTGGACTACAGACTGGAAAGAATCAAGGAGGCCAACAACGAGACCTACGTCGAGCAGCACGAGGTGGC
AGTGGCCAGATACTGCGACCTCCCTAGCAAACTGGGGCACAAGCTTAATTGAAGCGTCTGGAACAATCAA
CCTCTGGATTACAAAATTTGTGAAAGATTGACTGGTATTCTTAACTATGTTGCTCCTTTTACGCTATGTG
GATACGCTGCTTTAATGCCTTTGTATCATGCTATTGCTTCCCGTATGGCTTTCATTTTCTCCTCCTTGTA
TAAATCCTGGTTGCTGTCTCTTTATGAGGAGTTGTGGCCCGTTGTCAGGCAACGTGGCGTGGTGTGCACT
GTGTTTGCTGACGCAACCCCCACTGGTTGGGGCATTGCCACCACCTGTCAGCTCCTTTCCGGGACTTTCG
CTTTCCCCCTCCCTATTGCCACGGCGGAACTCATCGCCGCCTGCCTTGCCCGCTGCTGGACAGGGGCTCG
GCTGTTGGGCACTGACAATTCCGTGGTGTTGTCGGGGAAGCTGACGTCCTTTCCATGGCTGCTCGCCTGT
GTTGCCACCTGGATTCTGCGCGGGACGTCCTTCTGCTACGTCCCTTCGGCCCTCAATCCAGCGGACCTTC
CTTCCCGCGGCCTGCTGCCGGCTCTGCGGCCTCTTCCGCGTCTTCGCCTTCGCCCTCAGACGAGTCGGAT
CTCCCTTTGGGCCGCCTCCCCGCCTGGAATTAATTCTGCAGTCGAGACCTAGAAAAACATGGAGCAATCA
CAAGTAGCAATACAGCAGCTACCAATGCTGATTGTGCCTGGCTAGAAGCACAAGAGGAGGAGGAGGTGGG
TTTTCCAGTCACACCTCAGGTACCTTTAAGACCAATGACTTACAAGGCAGCTGTAGATCTTAGCCACTTT
TTAAAAGAAAAGAGGGGACTGGAAGGGCTAATTCACTCCCAACGAAGACAAGATATCCTTGATCTGTGGA
TCTACCACACACAAGGCTACTTCCCTGATTAGCAGAACTACACACCAGGGCCAGGGGTCAGATATCCACT
GACCTTTGGATGGTGCTACAAGCTAGTACCAGTTGAGCCAGATAAGGTAGAAGAGGCCAATAAAGGAGAG
AACACCAGCTTGTTACACCCTGTGAGCCTGCATGGGATGGATGACCCGGAGAGAGAAGTGTTAGAGTGGA
GGTTTGACAGCCGCCTAGCATTTCATCACGTGGCCCGAGAGCTGCATCCGGAGTACTTCAAGAACTGCTG
ATATCGAGCTTGCTACAAGGGACTTTCCGCTGGGGACTTTCCAGGGAGGCGTGGCCTGGGCGGGACTGGG
GAGTGGCGAGCCCTCAGATCCTGCATATAAGCAGCTGCTTTTTGCCTGTACTGGGTCTCTCTGGTTAGAC
CAGATCTGAGCCTGGGAGCTCTCTGGCTAACTAGGGAACCCACTGCTTAAGCCTCAATAAAGCTTGCCTT
GAGTGCTTCAAGTAGTGTGTGCCCGTCTGTTGTGTGACTCTGGTAACTAGAGATCCCTCAGACCCTTTTA
GTCAGTGTGGAAAATCTCTAGCAGTAGTAGTTCATGTCATCTTATTATTCAGTATTTATAACTTGCAAAG
AAATGAATATCAGAGAGTGAGAGGCCTTGACATTGCTAGCGTTTTACCGTCGACCTCTAGCTAGAGCTTG
GCGTAATCATGGTCATAGCTGTTTCCTGTGTGAAATTGTTATCCGCTCACAATTCCACACAACATACGAG
CCGGAAGCATAAAGTGTAAAGCCTGGGGTGCCTAATGAGTGAGCTAACTCACATTAATTGCGTTGCGCTC
ACTGCCCGCTTTCCAGTCGGGAAACCTGTCGTGCCAGCTGCATTAATGAATCGGCCAACGCGCGGGGAGA
GGCGGTTTGCGTATTGGGCGCTCTTCCGCTTCCTCGCTCACTGACTCGCTGCGCTCGGTCGTTCGGCTGC
GGCGAGCGGTATCAGCTCACTCAAAGGCGGTAATACGGTTATCCACAGAATCAGGGGATAACGCAGGAAA
GAACATGTGAGCAAAAGGCCAGCAAAAGGCCAGGAACCGTAAAAAGGCCGCGTTGCTGGCGTTTTTCCAT
AGGCTCCGCCCCCCTGACGAGCATCACAAAAATCGACGCTCAAGTCAGAGGTGGCGAAACCCGACAGGAC
TATAAAGATACCAGGCGTTTCCCCCTGGAAGCTCCCTCGTGCGCTCTCCTGTTCCGACCCTGCCGCTTAC
CGGATACCTGTCCGCCTTTCTCCCTTCGGGAAGCGTGGCGCTTTCTCATAGCTCACGCTGTAGGTATCTC
AGTTCGGTGTAGGTCGTTCGCTCCAAGCTGGGCTGTGTGCACGAACCCCCCGTTCAGCCCGACCGCTGCG
CCTTATCCGGTAACTATCGTCTTGAGTCCAACCCGGTAAGACACGACTTATCGCCACTGGCAGCAGCCAC
TGGTAACAGGATTAGCAGAGCGAGGTATGTAGGCGGTGCTACAGAGTTCTTGAAGTGGTGGCCTAACTAC
GGCTACACTAGAAGAACAGTATTTGGTATCTGCGCTCTGCTGAAGCCAGTTACCTTCGGAAAAAGAGTTG
GTAGCTCTTGATCCGGCAAACAAACCACCGCTGGTAGCGGTGGTTTTTTTGTTTGCAAGCAGCAGATTAC
GCGCAGAAAAAAAGGATCTCAAGAAGATCCTTTGATCTTTTCTACGGGGTCTGACGCTCAGTGGAACGAA
AACTCACGTTAAGGGATTTTGGTCATGAGATTATCAAAAAGGATCTTCACCTAGATCCTTTTAAATTAAA
AATGAAGTTTTAAATCAATCTAAAGTATATATGAGTAAACTTGGTCTGACAGTTACCAATGCTTAATCAG
TGAGGCACCTATCTCAGCGATCTGTCTATTTCGTTCATCCATAGTTGCCTGACTCCCCGTCGTGTAGATA
ACTACGATACGGGAGGGCTTACCATCTGGCCCCAGTGCTGCAATGATACCGCGAGACCCACGCTCACCGG
CTCCAGATTTATCAGCAATAAACCAGCCAGCCGGAAGGGCCGAGCGCAGAAGTGGTCCTGCAACTTTATC
CGCCTCCATCCAGTCTATTAATTGTTGCCGGGAAGCTAGAGTAAGTAGTTCGCCAGTTAATAGTTTGCGC
AACGTTGTTGCCATTGCTACAGGCATCGTGGTGTCACGCTCGTCGTTTGGTATGGCTTCATTCAGCTCCG
GTTCCCAACGATCAAGGCGAGTTACATGATCCCCCATGTTGTGCAAAAAAGCGGTTAGCTCCTTCGGTCC
TCCGATCGTTGTCAGAAGTAAGTTGGCCGCAGTGTTATCACTCATGGTTATGGCAGCACTGCATAATTCT
CTTACTGTCATGCCATCCGTAAGATGCTTTTCTGTGACTGGTGAGTACTCAACCAAGTCATTCTGAGAAT
AGTGTATGCGGCGACCGAGTTGCTCTTGCCCGGCGTCAATACGGGATAATACCGCGCCACATAGCAGAAC
TTTAAAAGTGCTCATCATTGGAAAACGTTCTTCGGGGCGAAAACTCTCAAGGATCTTACCGCTGTTGAGA
TCCAGTTCGATGTAACCCACTCGTGCACCCAACTGATCTTCAGCATCTTTTACTTTCACCAGCGTTTCTG
GGTGAGCAAAAACAGGAAGGCAAAATGCCGCAAAAAAGGGAATAAGGGCGACACGGAAATGTTGAATACT
CATACTCTTCCTTTTTCAATATTATTGAAGCATTTATCAGGGTTATTGTCTCATGAGCGGATACATATTT
GAATGTATTTAGAAAAATAAACAAATAGGGGTTCCGCGCACATTTCCCCGAAAAGTGCCACCTGACGTCG
ACGGATCGGGAGATCAACTTGTTTATTGCAGCTTATAATGGTTACAAATAAAGCAATAGCATCACAAATT
TCACAAATAAAGCATTTTTTTCACTGCATTCTAGTTGTGGTTTGTCCAAACTCATCAATGTATCTTATCA
TGTCTGGATCAACTGGATAACTCAAGCTAACCAAAATCATCCCAAACTTCCCACCCCATACCCTATTACC
ACTGCCAATTACCTGTGGTTTCATTTACTCTAAACCTGTGATTCCTCTGAATTATTTTCATTTTAAAGAA
ATTGTATTTGTTAAATATGTACTACAAACTTAGTAGT
